Addgene plasmid #144753: TFORF3277
Purpose: Lentiviral vector for overexpressing transcription factor ORFs with unique 24-bp barcodes. Barcodes facilitate identification of transcription factors in pooled screens.
Depositing lab: Feng Zhang. Depositing organization: Broad Institute. Publication: A transcription factor atlas of directed differentiation. Joung J, Ma S, Tay T, Geiger-Schuller KR, Kirchgatterer PC, Verdine VK, Guo B, Arias-Garcia MA, Allen WE, Singh A, Kuksenko O, Abudayyeh OO, Gootenberg JS, Fu Z, Macrae RK, Buenrostro JD, Regev A, Zhang F. Cell. 2023 Jan 5;186(1):209-229.e26. doi: 10.1016/j.cell.2022.11.026. PubMed 36608654.
Backbone
  Vector backbone: pLX_TRC317
  Backbone manufacturer: Broad Institute Genetic Perturbation Platform
  Backbone size w/o insert (bp): 8264
  Vector type: Mammalian Expression, Lentiviral
  Selectable markers: Puromycin
Growth in bacteria
  Bacterial resistance: Ampicillin, 100 μg/mL
  Growth temperature: 37°C
  Growth strain: NEB Stable
  Copy number: High Copy
Gene/Insert
  Gene/Insert name: ZNF518A
  Species: H. sapiens (human)
  Insert size (bp): 3068
  Entrez Gene: ZNF518A (a.k.a. ZNF518)
  Promoter: EF1a
  Tag / fusion protein: V5 (C terminal on insert)
  Cloning method: Gateway Cloning
  Sequencing primers: 5′ GGGTGGAGACTGAAGTTAGGCCAG; 3′ CACATAGCGTAAAAGGAGCAACATAG
Resource information
  A portion of this plasmid was derived from a plasmid made by: Broad Institute Genetic Perturbation Platform
Terms and licenses: Academic/Nonprofit Terms; Industry Terms: Not Available to Industry
Depositor comments: NM_001278526.1 Please test multiple small colonies in case of plasmid recombination. To make this collection available in a timely manner, a portion of this collection was not fully sequenced by Addgene. If an Addgene verified full plasmid sequence is not available, please contact us prior to placing an order to request the full sequence.
How to cite: TFORF3277 was a gift from Feng Zhang (Addgene plasmid # 144753 ; http://n2t.net/addgene:144753 ; RRID:Addgene_144753)
