[The description below was written by a language model from this plasmid's Addgene catalogue record and pLannotate feature annotations shown in this document.]
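Description:
TFORF3277 is a lentiviral mammalian expression plasmid built on the pLX_TRC317 backbone. It belongs to a barcoded transcription factor ORF collection made for pooled overexpression screens. It is propagated in E. coli through a high-copy ColE1/pUC-type origin with ampicillin selection (AmpR), and it also carries an f1 origin. The depositor warns that the plasmid can recombine, as lentiviral vectors with repeated LTRs often do. The sequenced record is 11,332 nt, which matches the stated backbone and insert sizes combined.

The viral portion follows a third-generation, self-inactivating design. An RSV promoter drives a truncated HIV-1 5' LTR, followed by the Ψ packaging signal with a gag fragment, the RRE for Rev-dependent nuclear export, and a cPPT/CTS. A WPRE that boosts transcript expression and a ΔU3 3' LTR close the unit, with an SV40 poly(A) signal downstream. Within the proviral region, an SV40 promoter drives the puromycin N-acetyltransferase gene, so transduced cells can be selected with puromycin.

The payload sits downstream of this marker. The constitutive EF-1α promoter expresses human ZNF518A, a zinc finger protein annotated as associating with the G9A and PRC2 histone methyltransferase complexes in gene silencing. The ORF was inserted by Gateway cloning and is flanked by attB1 and attB2 sites, with a V5 epitope tag fused at its C terminus for detection. The feature table does not annotate the unique 24-bp barcode described in the catalogue entry, so its position is not stated. The barcode allows this transcription factor to be identified among many others in pooled experiments, such as directed differentiation screens.
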