Features (pLannotate 1.2.2; 34 found; start..end, strand, type, name):
      5..231     +  promoter       RSV promoter: Rous sarcoma virus enhancer/promoter
    232..412     +  LTR            5' LTR (truncated): truncated 5' long terminal repeat (LTR) from HIV-1
    459..584     +  misc_feature   HIV-1 Ψ: packaging signal of human immunodeficiency virus type 1
    568..931     +  CDS            HIV-1 gag (fragment): gag protein from human immunodeficiency virus 1; gag
   1077..1310    +  misc_feature   RRE: The Rev response element (RRE) of HIV-1 allows for Rev-dependent mRNA export from the nucleus to the cytoplasm.
   1687..1713    +  CDS            Rev (fragment): human immunodeficiency virus 1 (HIV-1) Rev protein; rev; enhances nuclear export of unspliced and incompletely spliced viral mRNAs
   1720..1743    +  promoter       SV40 promoter (fragment): SV40 early promoter
   1744..1815    +  promoter       SV40 promoter (fragment): SV40 enhancer and early promoter
   1839..1974    +  rep_origin     SV40 ori: SV40 origin of replication
   2020..2616    +  CDS            PuroR (fragment): puromycin N-acetyltransferase; pac from Streptomyces; confers resistance to puromycin
   2665..2782    +  misc_feature   cPPT/CTS: central polypurine tract and central termination sequence of HIV-1
   2847..2913    +  CDS            small t antigen (fragment): SV40 (simian virus 40) small t antigen
   2920..4098    +  promoter       EF-1α promoter: strong constitutive promoter for human elongation factor EF-1α
   4119..4136    +  protein_bind   attB1 (fragment): mutant version of attB; core recombination site for the Gateway® BP reaction BP Clonase™
   4145..7003    +  CDS            ZNF518A (fragment): Z518A_HUMAN - Also known as KIAA0335, ZNF518. Experimental evidence at protein level: Swiss-Prot protein existence level 1. Through its association with the EHMT1-EHMT2/G9A and PRC2/EED-EZH2 histone methyltransferase complexes may function in gene silencing, regulating repressive post-translational methylation of histone tails at promoters of target genes. From Homo sapiens (Human).
   7011..7028    -  protein_bind   attB2 (fragment): mutant version of attB; core recombination site for the Gateway® BP reaction BP Clonase™
   7037..7078    +  CDS            V5 tag: epitope tag from simian virus 5
   7094..7147    +  promoter       U6 promoter (fragment): RNA polymerase III promoter for human U6 snRNA
   7189..7777    +  misc_feature   WPRE: woodchuck hepatitis virus posttranscriptional regulatory element
   7828..7847    +  misc_feature   cPPT/CTS (fragment): central polypurine tract and central termination sequence of HIV-1
   7849..8082    +  LTR            3' LTR (ΔU3): self-inactivating 3' long terminal repeat (LTR) from HIV-1
   8160..8281    +  polyA_signal   SV40 poly(A) signal: SV40 polyadenylation signal
   8321..8456    +  rep_origin     SV40 ori: SV40 origin of replication
   8477..8495    -  promoter       T7 promoter: promoter for bacteriophage T7 RNA polymerase
   8503..8658    +  CDS            lacZα (fragment): LacZα fragment of β-galactosidase; lacZ fragment
   8663..9091    +  rep_origin     f1 ori (sequence partly withheld): f1 bacteriophage origin of replication; arrow indicates direction of (+) strand synthesis
   9144..9248    +  promoter       AmpR promoter: bla
   9249..10109   +  CDS            AmpR: β-lactamase; bla; confers resistance to ampicillin, carbenicillin, and related antibiotics
  10280..10868   +  rep_origin     ori: high-copy-number ColE1/pMB1/pBR322/pUC origin of replication
  11051..11143   +  CDS            lacI (fragment): lac repressor; lacI; The lac repressor binds to the lac operator to inhibit transcription in E. coli. This inhibition can be relieved by adding lactose or isopropyl-β-D-thiogalactopyranoside (IPTG).
  11156..11177   +  protein_bind   CAP binding site: CAP binding activates transcription in the presence of cAMP. E. coli catabolite activator protein
  11192..11222   +  promoter       lac promoter: promoter for the E. coli lac operon
  11226..11248   +  protein_bind   lac operator (fragment): The lac repressor binds to the lac operator to inhibit transcription in E. coli. This inhibition can be relieved by adding lactose or isopropyl-β-D-thiogalactopyranoside (IPTG). lac repressor encoded by lacI
  11291..11309   +  promoter       T3 promoter: promoter for bacteriophage T3 RNA polymerase
>Addgene plasmid #144753 | TFORF3277 | addgene full sequence | sequence record 404343 | Addgene NGS Result
TTAATGTAGTCTTATGCAATACTCTTGTAGTCTTGCAACATGGTAACGATGAGTTAGCAACATGCCTTAC
AAGGAGAGAAAAAGCACCGTGCATGCCGATTGGTGGAAGTAAGGTGGTACGATCGTGCCTTATTAGGAAG
GCAACAGACGGGTCTGACATGGATTGGACGAACCACTGAATTGCCGCATTGCAGAGATATTGTATTTAAG
TGCCTAGCTCGATACATAAACGGGTCTCTCTGGTTAGACCAGATCTGAGCCTGGGAGCTCTCTGGCTAAC
TAGGGAACCCACTGCTTAAGCCTCAATAAAGCTTGCCTTGAGTGCTTCAAGTAGTGTGTGCCCGTCTGTT
GTGTGACTCTGGTAACTAGAGATCCCTCAGACCCTTTTAGTCAGTGTGGAAAATCTCTAGCAGTGGCGCC
CGAACAGGGACTTGAAAGCGAAAGGGAAACCAGAGGAGCTCTCTCGACGCAGGACTCGGCTTGCTGAAGC
GCGCACGGCAAGAGGCGAGGGGCGGCGACTGGTGAGTACGCCAAAAATTTTGACTAGCGGAGGCTAGAAG
GAGAGAGATGGGTGCGAGAGCGTCAGTATTAAGCGGGGGAGAATTAGATCGCGATGGGAAAAAATTCGGT
TAAGGCCAGGGGGAAAGAAAAAATATAAATTAAAACATATAGTATGGGCAAGCAGGGAGCTAGAACGATT
CGCAGTTAATCCTGGCCTGTTAGAAACATCAGAAGGCTGTAGACAAATACTGGGACAGCTACAACCATCC
CTTCAGACAGGATCAGAAGAACTTAGATCATTATATAATACAGTAGCAACCCTCTATTGTGTGCATCAAA
GGATAGAGATAAAAGACACCAAGGAAGCTTTAGACAAGATAGAGGAAGAGCAAAACAAAAGTAAGACCAC
CGCACAGCAAGCGGCCGCTGATCTTCAGACCTGGAGGAGGAGATATGAGGGACAATTGGAGAAGTGAATT
ATATAAATATAAAGTAGTAAAAATTGAACCATTAGGAGTAGCACCCACCAAGGCAAAGAGAAGAGTGGTG
CAGAGAGAAAAAAGAGCAGTGGGAATAGGAGCTTTGTTCCTTGGGTTCTTGGGAGCAGCAGGAAGCACTA
TGGGCGCAGCGTCAATGACGCTGACGGTACAGGCCAGACAATTATTGTCTGGTATAGTGCAGCAGCAGAA
CAATTTGCTGAGGGCTATTGAGGCGCAACAGCATCTGTTGCAACTCACAGTCTGGGGCATCAAGCAGCTC
CAGGCAAGAATCCTGGCTGTGGAAAGATACCTAAAGGATCAACAGCTCCTGGGGATTTGGGGTTGCTCTG
GAAAACTCATTTGCACCACTGCTGTGCCTTGGAATGCTAGTTGGAGTAATAAATCTCTGGAACAGATTTG
GAATCACACGACCTGGATGGAGTGGGACAGAGAAATTAACAATTACACAAGCTTAATACACTCCTTAATT
GAAGAATCGCAAAACCAGCAAGAAAAGAATGAACAAGAATTATTGGAATTAGATAAATGGGCAAGTTTGT
GGAATTGGTTTAACATAACAAATTGGCTGTGGTATATAAAATTATTCATAATGATAGTAGGAGGCTTGGT
AGGTTTAAGAATAGTTTTTGCTGTACTTTCTATAGTGAATAGAGTTAGGCAGGGATATTCACCATTATCG
TTTCAGACCCACCTCCCAACCCCGAGGGGACCCATGCATTGCATCTCAATTAGTCAGCAACCAGGTGTGG
AAAGTCCCCAGGCTCCCCAGCAGGCAGAAGTATGCAAAGCATGCGTCTCAATTAGTCAGCAACCATAGTC
CCGCCCCTAACTCCGCCCATCCCGCCCCTAACTCCGCCCAGTTCCGCCCATTCTCCGCCCCATGGCTGAC
TAATTTTTTTTATTTATGCAGAGGCCGAGGCCGCCTCGGCCTCTGAGCTATTCCAGAAGTAGTGAGGAGG
CTTTTTTGGAGGCCTAGGCTTTTGCAAAAAGCTTTCTAGAGGTACCACCGGAGCTTACCATGACCGAGTA
CAAGCCCACGGTGCGCCTCGCCACCCGCGACGACGTCCCCAGGGCCGTACGCACCCTCGCCGCCGCGTTC
GCCGACTACCCCGCCACGCGCCACACCGTCGATCCGGACCGCCACATCGAGCGGGTCACCGAGCTGCAAG
AACTCTTCCTCACGCGCGTCGGGCTCGACATCGGCAAGGTGTGGGTCGCGGACGACGGCGCCGCCGTGGC
GGTCTGGACCACGCCGGAGAGCGTCGAAGCGGGGGCGGTGTTCGCCGAGATCGGCCCGCGCATGGCCGAG
TTGAGCGGTTCCCGGCTGGCCGCGCAGCAACAGATGGAAGGCCTCCTGGCGCCGCACCGGCCCAAGGAGC
CCGCGTGGTTCCTGGCCACCGTCGGCGTCTCGCCCGACCACCAGGGCAAGGGTCTGGGCAGCGCCGTCGT
GCTCCCCGGAGTGGAGGCGGCCGAGCGCGCCGGGGTGCCCGCCTTCCTGGAGACCTCCGCGCCCCGCAAC
CTCCCCTTCTACGAGCGGCTCGGCTTCACCGTCACCGCCGACGTCGAGGTGCCCGAAGGACCGCGCACCT
GGTGCATGACCCGCAAGCCCGGTGCCAGTTAACGAATTCTAGATCTTGAGACAAATGGCAGTATTCATCC
ACAATTTTAAAAGAAAAGGGGGGATTGGGGGGTACAGTGCAGGGGAAAGAATAGTAGACATAATAGCAAC
AGACATACAAACTAAAGAATTACAAAAACAAATTACAAAAATTCAAAATTTTCGGGTTTATTACAGGGAC
AGCAGAGATCCACTTTGGCGCCGGCTCGAGGCCTGCAGGTGCAAAGATGGATAAAGTTTTAAACAGAGAG
GAATCTTTGCAGCTAATGGACCTTCTAGGTCTTGAAAGGAGTGGGAATTGGCTCCGGTGCCCGTCAGTGG
GCAGAGCGCACATCGCCCACAGTCCCCGAGAAGTTGGGGGGAGGGGTCGGCAATTGAACCGGTGCCTAGA
GAAGGTGGCGCGGGGTAAACTGGGAAAGTGATGTCGTGTACTGGCTCCGCCTTTTTCCCGAGGGTGGGGG
AGAACCGTATATAAGTGCAGTAGTCGCCGTGAACGTTCTTTTTCGCAACGGGTTTGCCGCCAGAACACAG
GTAAGTGCCGTGTGTGGTTCCCGCGGGCCTGGCCTCTTTACGGGTTATGGCCCTTGCGTGCCTTGAATTA
CTTCCACCTGGCTGCAGTACGTGATTCTTGATCCCGAGCTTCGGGTTGGAAGTGGGTGGGAGAGTTCGAG
GCCTTGCGCTTAAGGAGCCCCTTCGCCTCGTGCTTGAGTTGAGGCCTGGCCTGGGCGCTGGGGCCGCCGC
GTGCGAATCTGGTGGCACCTTCGCGCCTGTCTCGCTGCTTTCGATAAGTCTCTAGCCATTTAAAATTTTT
GATGACCTGCTGCGACGCTTTTTTTCTGGCAAGATAGTCTTGTAAATGCGGGCCAAGATCTGCACACTGG
TATTTCGGTTTTTGGGGCCGCGGGCGGCGACGGGGCCCGTGCGTCCCAGCGCACATGTTCGGCGAGGCGG
GGCCTGCGAGCGCGGCCACCGAGAATCGGACGGGGGTAGTCTCAAGCTGGCCGGCCTGCTCTGGTGCCTG
GCCTCGCGCCGCCGTGTATCGCCCCGCCCTGGGCGGCAAGGCTGGCCCGGTCGGCACCAGTTGCGTGAGC
GGAAAGATGGCCGCTTCCCGGCCCTGCTGCAGGGAGCTCAAAATGGAGGACGCGGCGCTCGGGAGAGCGG
GCGGGTGAGTCACCCACACAAAGGAAAAGGGCCTTTCCGTCCTCAGCCGTCGCTTCATGTGACTCCACGG
AGTACCGGGCGCCGTCCAGGCACCTCGATTAGTTCTCGAGCTTTTGGAGTACGTCGTCTTTAGGTTGGGG
GGAGGGGTTTTATGCGATGGAGTTTCCCCACACTGAGTGGGTGGAGACTGAAGTTAGGCCAGCTTGGCAC
TTGATGTAATTCTCCTTGGAATTTGCCCTTTTTGAGTTTGGATCTTGGTTCATTCTCAAGCCTCAGACAG
TGGTTCAAAGTTTTTTTCTTCCATTTCAGGTGTCGTGAGGCTAGCATCGATTGATCAACAAGTTTGTACA
AAAAAGTTGGCACCATGACTTTGATATCTCAAAGGAATAATATGCTTCAAACAATGGATTATGAGAAAAG
TGTATCTTCTTTGTCAGCAACATCAGAATTGGTTACAGCATCAGTGAATTTGACCACAAAATTTGAAACA
AGAGATAATGTTGACTTCTGGGGAAATCATCTCACTCAGAGTCACCCCGAGGTATTAGGTACCACCATTA
AAAGTCCAGATAAAGTCAACTGTGTTGCCAAACCAAATGCATACAACAGTGGAGATATGCATAATTATTG
CATTAATTATGGCAACTGTGAGTTACCTGTTGAATCCTCCAACCAAGGATCATTACCTTTTCATAATTAC
TCAAAAGTGAATAATTCTAATAAACGTCGTAGGTTTTCAGGAACAGCAGTGTATGAAAACCCTCAAAGAG
AATCTTCATCCAGCAAAACAGTTGTCCAACAACCAATTAGTGAATCATTTTTATCACTAGTGAGGCAGGA
GAGCTCAAAACCAGATAGCCTATTAGCATCTATTAGCCTTTTAAATGATAAAGATGGAACTTTAAAAGCA
AAATCTGAAATTGAAGAACAGTATGTTTTAGAAAAAGGACAAAACATTGATGGACAAAACCTGTACAGTA
ATGAAAATCAAAATTTAGAGTGTGCGACTGAAAAATCTAAATGGGAAGACTTTTCTAATGTCGATTCACC
TATGATGCCTAGAATCACATCTGTTTTCTCTCTCCAGAGCCAACAGGCATCAGAATTTCTGCCACCTGAA
GTAAACCAATTGCTTCAGGATGTATTGAAAATAAAACCTGATGTAAAACAAGACTCTAGTAACACTCCAA
ATAAAGGCTTGCCACTTCATTGTGACCAGTCATTTCAAAAACACGAGAGAGAAGGCAAAATTGTTGAATC
TTCGAAAGATTTCAAAGTGCAAGGCATCTTCCCAGTTCCACCTGGCAGTGTGGGTATTAATGTGCCTACA
AATGATTTGAATTTGAAATTTGGAAAAGAAAAACAAGTGTCATCAATACCACAAGATGTGAGAGATTCAG
AGAAGATGCCTAGAATTTCAGGTTTTGGCACATTACTTAAGACTCAGTCAGATGCGATAATAACACAGCA
GCTTGTAAAAGACAAACTACGAGCCACCACACAAAATTTAGGTTCTTTTTATATGCAGAGTCCACTTTTA
AATTCAGAACAAAAAAAAACTATAATTGTTCAGACTTCAAAAGGATTCTTAATACCATTGAACATTACTA
ACAAGCCTGGGCTACCAGTTATTCCTGGAAATGCACTTCCATTGGTTAATTCACAAGGTATCCCTGCTTC
TCTTTTTGTAAACAAGAAACCTGGGATGGTTTTAACACTTAATAATGGGAAACTTGAAGGTGTTTCCGCT
GTCAAAACCGAGGGTGCCCCAGCTCGTGGAACTGTGACTAAGGAGCCTTGCAAAACACCTATTTTGAAGG
TAGAACCAAACAATAATTGTCTTACACCTGGACTTTGTTCCAGCATTGGCAGTTGTTTGAGCATGAAAAG
TAGCTCAGAAAATACTTTGCCATTAAAAGGCCCTTACATTTTGAAACCAACGAGTTCTGTGAAAGCTGTT
CTTATTCCTAACATGCTATCTGAGCAACAGAGCACTAAGTTGAATATCTCCGATTCAGTAAAACAGCAGA
ATGAGATTTTTCCAAAACCACCTCTTTATACCTTCTTGCCTGATGGCAAACAAGCTGTTTTTTTAAAGTG
TGTGATGCCAAATAAAACTGAGCTGCTTAAGCCCAAATTAGTCCAAAATAGTACTTATCAAAATATACAG
CCAAAGAAACCTGAAGGAACACCACAAAGAATATTGCTGAAAATTTTTAACCCTGTTTTAAATGTGACTG
CTGCTAATAATCTGTCAGTAAGCAACTCTGCATCCTCATTGCAAAAAGACAACGTACCATCTAATCAGAT
TATAGGAGGAGAGCAGAAAGAGCCAGAATCTAGAGATGCCTTACCCTTCTTACTAGATGACTTAATGCCA
GCAAATGAAATTGTGATAACTTCTACTGCAACATGCCCAGAATCTTCTGAGGAACCAATATGTGTCAGTG
ACTGTTCAGAGTCCAGGGTATTAAGGTGTAAAACAAATTGTAGAATTGAGAGGAACTTCAATAGAAAAAA
GACTTCCAAAAAAATTTTTTCAAAAACAAAAACTCATGGAAGTAAAGACTCTGAAACTGCCTTTGTATCT
AGAAACAGAAACTGTAAACGAAAGTGTAGGGATAGTTACCAAGAACCTCCAAGAAGAAAAGCAACATTGC
ATAGAAAGTGTAAAGAAAAGGCAAAACCTGAAGATGTCCGTGAAACATTTGGATTTAGCAGACCTAGGCT
TTCAAAAGATTCCATCAGAACTTTGCGGCTTTTCCCTTTTAGTTCTAAACAGCTTGTGAAATGTCCTAGG
AGAAACCAACCAGTTGTAGTTTTGAATCATCCTGACGCAGATGCACCAGAAGTAGTAAGTGTAATGAAAA
CTATTGCTAAATTTAATGGACATGTACTTAAGGTTTCATTGTCAAAAAGAACTATAAATGCTTTACTGAA
ACCAGTTTGTTATAACCCTCCTAAAACAACTTATGATGATTTTTCCAAGAGGCACAAAACATTTAAACCT
GTTAGTTCTGTGAAAGAAAGATTTGTGCTAAAATTAACACTCAAAAAGACAAGCAAAAACAATTACCAGA
TTGTGAAGACTACCTCTGAAAATATTTTGAAGGCTAAATTTAACTGTTGGTTTTGTGGTAGAGTATTTGA
CAATCAGGATACTTGGGCTGGTCATGGGCAGAGACATTTAATGGAAGCTACTCGGGATTGGAACATGTTA
GAATTGCCAACTTTCTTGTACAAAGTGGTTGATATCGGTAAGCCTATCCCTAACCCTCTCCTCGGTCTCG
ATTCTACGTAGTAATGAACTAGTCCGTAACTTGAAAGTATTTCGATTTCTTGGCTTTATATATCTTGTGG
AAAGGACGATCTCCCATAGCAGTGCAGTTAGACACGCGTTAAGTCGACAATCAACCTCTGGATTACAAAA
TTTGTGAAAGATTGACTGGTATTCTTAACTATGTTGCTCCTTTTACGCTATGTGGATACGCTGCTTTAAT
GCCTTTGTATCATGCTATTGCTTCCCGTATGGCTTTCATTTTCTCCTCCTTGTATAAATCCTGGTTGCTG
TCTCTTTATGAGGAGTTGTGGCCCGTTGTCAGGCAACGTGGCGTGGTGTGCACTGTGTTTGCTGACGCAA
CCCCCACTGGTTGGGGCATTGCCACCACCTGTCAGCTCCTTTCCGGGACTTTCGCTTTCCCCCTCCCTAT
TGCCACGGCGGAACTCATCGCCGCCTGCCTTGCCCGCTGCTGGACAGGGGCTCGGCTGTTGGGCACTGAC
AATTCCGTGGTGTTGTCGGGGAAATCATCGTCCTTTCCTTGGCTGCTCGCCTGTGTTGCCACCTGGATTC
TGCGCGGGACGTCCTTCTGCTACGTCCCTTCGGCCCTCAATCCAGCGGACCTTCCTTCCCGCGGCCTGCT
GCCGGCTCTGCGGCCTCTTCCGCGTCTTCGCCTTCGCCCTCAGACGAGTCGGATCTCCCTTTGGGCCGCC
TCCCCGCGTCGACTTTAAGACCAATGACTTACAAGGCAGCTGTAGATCTTAGCCACTTTTTAAAAGAAAA
GGGGGGACTGGAAGGGCTAATTCACTCCCAACGAAGACAAGATCTGCTTTTTGCTTGTACTGGGTCTCTC
TGGTTAGACCAGATCTGAGCCTGGGAGCTCTCTGGCTAACTAGGGAACCCACTGCTTAAGCCTCAATAAA
GCTTGCCTTGAGTGCTTCAAGTAGTGTGTGCCCGTCTGTTGTGTGACTCTGGTAACTAGAGATCCCTCAG
ACCCTTTTAGTCAGTGTGGAAAATCTCTAGCAGTACGTATAGTAGTTCATGTCATCTTATTATTCAGTAT
TTATAACTTGCAAAGAAATGAATATCAGAGAGTGAGAGGAACTTGTTTATTGCAGCTTATAATGGTTACA
AATAAAGCAATAGCATCACAAATTTCACAAATAAAGCATTTTTTTCACTGCATTCTAGTTGTGGTTTGTC
CAAACTCATCAATGTATCTTATCATGTCTGGCTCTAGCTATCCCGCCCCTAACTCCGCCCATCCCGCCCC
TAACTCCGCCCAGTTCCGCCCATTCTCCGCCCCATGGCTGACTAATTTTTTTTATTTATGCAGAGGCCGA
GGCCGCCTCGGCCTCTGAGCTATTCCAGAAGTAGTGAGGAGGCTTTTTTGGAGGCCTAGGGACGTACCCA
ATTCGCCCTATAGTGAGTCGTATTACGCGCGCTCACTGGCCGTCGTTTTACAACGTCGTGACTGGGAAAA
CCCTGGCGTTACCCAACTTAATCGCCTTGCAGCACATCCCCCTTTCGCCAGCTGGCGTAATAGCGAAGAG
GCCCGCACCGATCGCCCTTCCCAACAGTTGCGCAGCCTGAATGGCGAATGGG
[124 nt withheld, positions 8663-8786]
C
[91 nt withheld, positions 8788-8878]
A
[49 nt withheld, positions 8880-8928]
CCTTTGACGTTGGAGTCCACGTTCTTT
[37 nt withheld, positions 8956-8992]
ACCCTATCTCGGTCTATTCTTTTGATTTATAAGGGATTTTGCCGATTTCGGCCTATTGGTTAAAAAATGA
GCTGATTTAACAAAAATTTAACGCGAATTTTAACAAAATATTAACGCTTACAATTTAGGTGGCACTTTTC
GGGGAAATGTGCGCGGAACCCCTATTTGTTTATTTTTCTAAATACATTCAAATATGTATCCGCTCATGAG
ACAATAACCCTGATAAATGCTTCAATAATATTGAAAAAGGAAGAGTATGAGTATTCAACATTTCCGTGTC
GCCCTTATTCCCTTTTTTGCGGCATTTTGCCTTCCTGTTTTTGCTCACCCAGAAACGCTGGTGAAAGTAA
AAGATGCTGAAGATCAGTTGGGTGCACGAGTGGGTTACATCGAACTGGATCTCAACAGCGGTAAGATCCT
TGAGAGTTTTCGCCCCGAAGAACGTTTTCCAATGATGAGCACTTTTAAAGTTCTGCTATGTGGCGCGGTA
TTATCCCGTATTGACGCCGGGCAAGAGCAACTCGGTCGCCGCATACACTATTCTCAGAATGACTTGGTTG
AGTACTCACCAGTCACAGAAAAGCATCTTACGGATGGCATGACAGTAAGAGAATTATGCAGTGCTGCCAT
AACCATGAGTGATAACACTGCGGCCAACTTACTTCTGACAACGATCGGAGGACCGAAGGAGCTAACCGCT
TTTTTGCACAACATGGGGGATCATGTAACTCGCCTTGATCGTTGGGAACCGGAGCTGAATGAAGCCATAC
CAAACGACGAGCGTGACACCACGATGCCTGTAGCAATGGCAACAACGTTGCGCAAACTATTAACTGGCGA
ACTACTTACTCTAGCTTCCCGGCAACAATTAATAGACTGGATGGAGGCGGATAAAGTTGCAGGACCACTT
CTGCGCTCGGCCCTTCCGGCTGGCTGGTTTATTGCTGATAAATCTGGAGCCGGTGAGCGTGGGTCTCGCG
GTATCATTGCAGCACTGGGGCCAGATGGTAAGCCCTCCCGTATCGTAGTTATCTACACGACGGGGAGTCA
GGCAACTATGGATGAACGAAATAGACAGATCGCTGAGATAGGTGCCTCACTGATTAAGCATTGGTAACTG
TCAGACCAAGTTTACTCATATATACTTTAGATTGATTTAAAACTTCATTTTTAATTTAAAAGGATCTAGG
TGAAGATCCTTTTTGATAATCTCATGACCAAAATCCCTTAACGTGAGTTTTCGTTCCACTGAGCGTCAGA
CCCCGTAGAAAAGATCAAAGGATCTTCTTGAGATCCTTTTTTTCTGCGCGTAATCTGCTGCTTGCAAACA
AAAAAACCACCGCTACCAGCGGTGGTTTGTTTGCCGGATCAAGAGCTACCAACTCTTTTTCCGAAGGTAA
CTGGCTTCAGCAGAGCGCAGATACCAAATACTGTTCTTCTAGTGTAGCCGTAGTTAGGCCACCACTTCAA
GAACTCTGTAGCACCGCCTACATACCTCGCTCTGCTAATCCTGTTACCAGTGGCTGCTGCCAGTGGCGAT
AAGTCGTGTCTTACCGGGTTGGACTCAAGACGATAGTTACCGGATAAGGCGCAGCGGTCGGGCTGAACGG
GGGGTTCGTGCACACAGCCCAGCTTGGAGCGAACGACCTACACCGAACTGAGATACCTACAGCGTGAGCT
ATGAGAAAGCGCCACGCTTCCCGAAGGGAGAAAGGCGGACAGGTATCCGGTAAGCGGCAGGGTCGGAACA
GGAGAGCGCACGAGGGAGCTTCCAGGGGGAAACGCCTGGTATCTTTATAGTCCTGTCGGGTTTCGCCACC
TCTGACTTGAGCGTCGATTTTTGTGATGCTCGTCAGGGGGGCGGAGCCTATGGAAAAACGCCAGCAACGC
GGCCTTTTTACGGTTCCTGGCCTTTTGCTGGCCTTTTGCTCACATGTTCTTTCCTGCGTTATCCCCTGAT
TCTGTGGATAACCGTATTACCGCCTTTGAGTGAGCTGATACCGCTCGCCGCAGCCGAACGACCGAGCGCA
GCGAGTCAGTGAGCGAGGAAGCGGAAGAGCGCCCAATACGCAAACCGCCTCTCCCCGCGCGTTGGCCGAT
TCATTAATGCAGCTGGCACGACAGGTTTCCCGACTGGAAAGCGGGCAGTGAGCGCAACGCAATTAATGTG
AGTTAGCTCACTCATTAGGCACCCCAGGCTTTACACTTTATGCTTCCGGCTCGTATGTTGTGTGGAATTG
TGAGCGGATAACAATTTCACACAGGAAACAGCTATGACCATGATTACGCCAAGCGCGCAATTAACCCTCA
CTAAAGGGAACAAAAGCTGGAGCTGCAAGC
