>Addgene plasmid #144753 | TFORF3277 | depositor partial sequence | sequence record 286374 | Insert
ATCGATTGATCAACAAGTTTGTACAAAAAAGTTGGCACCATGACTTTGATATCTCAAAGGAATAATATGC
TTCAAACAATGGATTATGAGAAAAGTGTATCTTCTTTGTCAGCAACATCAGAATTGGTTACAGCATCAGT
GAATTTGACCACAAAATTTGAAACAAGAGATAATGTTGACTTCTGGGGAAATCATCTCACTCAGAGTCAC
CCCGAGGTATTAGGTACCACCATTAAAAGTCCAGATAAAGTCAACTGTGTTGCCAAACCAAATGCATACA
ACAGTGGAGATATGCATAATTATTGCATTAATTATGGCAACTGTGAGTTACCTGTTGAATCCTCCAACCA
AGGATCATTACCTTTTCATAATTACTCAAAAGTGAATAATTCTAATAAACGTCGTAGGTTTTCAGGAACA
GCAGTGTATGAAAACCCTCAAAGAGAATCTTCATCCAGCAAAACAGTTGTCCAACAACCAATTAGTGAAT
CATTTTTATCACTAGTGAGGCAGGAGAGCTCAAAACCAGATAGCCTATTAGCATCTATTAGCCTTTTAAA
TGATAAAGATGGAACTTTAAAAGCAAAATCTGAAATTGAAGAACAGTATGTTTTAGAAAAAGGACAAAAC
ATTGATGGACAAAACCTGTACAGTAATGAAAATCAAAATTTAGAGTGTGCGACTGAAAAATCTAAATGGG
AAGACTTTTCTAATGTCGATTCACCTATGATGCCTAGAATCACATCTGTTTTCTCTCTCCAGAGCCAACA
GGCATCAGAATTTCTGCCACCTGAAGTAAACCAATTGCTTCAGGATGTATTGAAAATAAAACCTGATGTA
AAACAAGACTCTAGTAACACTCCAAATAAAGGCTTGCCACTTCATTGTGACCAGTCATTTCAAAAACACG
AGAGAGAAGGCAAAATTGTTGAATCTTCGAAAGATTTCAAAGTGCAAGGCATCTTCCCAGTTCCACCTGG
CAGTGTGGGTATTAATGTGCCTACAAATGATTTGAATTTGAAATTTGGAAAAGAAAAACAAGTGTCATCA
ATACCACAAGATGTGAGAGATTCAGAGAAGATGCCTAGAATTTCAGGTTTTGGCACATTACTTAAGACTC
AGTCAGATGCGATAATAACACAGCAGCTTGTAAAAGACAAACTACGAGCCACCACACAAAATTTAGGTTC
TTTTTATATGCAGAGTCCACTTTTAAATTCAGAACAAAAAAAAACTATAATTGTTCAGACTTCAAAAGGA
TTCTTAATACCATTGAACATTACTAACAAGCCTGGGCTACCAGTTATTCCTGGAAATGCACTTCCATTGG
TTAATTCACAAGGTATCCCTGCTTCTCTTTTTGTAAACAAGAAACCTGGGATGGTTTTAACACTTAATAA
TGGGAAACTTGAAGGTGTTTCCGCTGTCAAAACCGAGGGTGCCCCAGCTCGTGGAACTGTGACTAAGGAG
CCTTGCAAAACACCTATTTTGAAGGTAGAACCAAACAATAATTGTCTTACACCTGGACTTTGTTCCAGCA
TTGGCAGTTGTTTGAGCATGAAAAGTAGCTCAGAAAATACTTTGCCATTAAAAGGCCCTTACATTTTGAA
ACCAACGAGTTCTGTGAAAGCTGTTCTTATTCCTAACATGCTATCTGAGCAACAGAGCACTAAGTTGAAT
ATCTCCGATTCAGTAAAACAGCAGAATGAGATTTTTCCAAAACCACCTCTTTATACCTTCTTGCCTGATG
GCAAACAAGCTGTTTTTTTAAAGTGTGTGATGCCAAATAAAACTGAGCTGCTTAAGCCCAAATTAGTCCA
AAATAGTACTTATCAAAATATACAGCCAAAGAAACCTGAAGGAACACCACAAAGAATATTGCTGAAAATT
TTTAACCCTGTTTTAAATGTGACTGCTGCTAATAATCTGTCAGTAAGCAACTCTGCATCCTCATTGCAAA
AAGACAACGTACCATCTAATCAGATTATAGGAGGAGAGCAGAAAGAGCCAGAATCTAGAGATGCCTTACC
CTTCTTACTAGATGACTTAATGCCAGCAAATGAAATTGTGATAACTTCTACTGCAACATGCCCAGAATCT
TCTGAGGAACCAATATGTGTCAGTGACTGTTCAGAGTCCAGGGTATTAAGGTGTAAAACAAATTGTAGAA
TTGAGAGGAACTTCAATAGAAAAAAGACTTCCAAAAAAATTTTTTCAAAAACAAAAACTCATGGAAGTAA
AGACTCTGAAACTGCCTTTGTATCTAGAAACAGAAACTGTAAACGAAAGTGTAGGGATAGTTACCAAGAA
CCTCCAAGAAGAAAAGCAACATTGCATAGAAAGTGTAAAGAAAAGGCAAAACCTGAAGATGTCCGTGAAA
CATTTGGATTTAGCAGACCTAGGCTTTCAAAAGATTCCATCAGAACTTTGCGGCTTTTCCCTTTTAGTTC
TAAACAGCTTGTGAAATGTCCTAGGAGAAACCAACCAGTTGTAGTTTTGAATCATCCTGACGCAGATGCA
CCAGAAGTAGTAAGTGTAATGAAAACTATTGCTAAATTTAATGGACATGTACTTAAGGTTTCATTGTCAA
AAAGAACTATAAATGCTTTACTGAAACCAGTTTGTTATAACCCTCCTAAAACAACTTATGATGATTTTTC
CAAGAGGCACAAAACATTTAAACCTGTTAGTTCTGTGAAAGAAAGATTTGTGCTAAAATTAACACTCAAA
AAGACAAGCAAAAACAATTACCAGATTGTGAAGACTACCTCTGAAAATATTTTGAAGGCTAAATTTAACT
GTTGGTTTTGTGGTAGAGTATTTGACAATCAGGATACTTGGGCTGGTCATGGGCAGAGACATTTAATGGA
AGCTACTCGGGATTGGAACATGTTAGAATTGCCAACTTTCTTGTACAAAGTGGTTGATATCGGTAAGCCT
ATCCCTAACCCTCTCCTCGGTCTCGATTCTACGTAGTAATGAACTAGTCCGTAACTTGAAAGTATTTCGA
TTTCTTGGCTTTATATATCTTGTGGAAAGGACGATCTCCCATAGCAGTGCAGTTAGAC
