>Addgene plasmid #144753 | TFORF3277 | depositor partial sequence | sequence record 286375 | Barcode
TCTCCCATAGCAGTGCAGTTAGAC
